>Addgene plasmid #108118 | pC1-SypHer3s | depositor full sequence | sequence record 203922 | pC1-SypHer3s sequence 5388 bps
AAGCTTCGAATTCTGCAGTCGACGGTACCGCGGGCCCGGGATCCACCGGATCTAGATAACTGATCATAAT
CAGCCATACCACATTTGTAGAGGTTTTACTTGCTTTAAAAAACCTCCCACACCTCCCCCTGAACCTGAAA
CATAAAATGAATGCAATTGTTGTTGTTAACTTGTTTATTGCAGCTTATAATGGTTACAAATAAAGCAATA
GCATCACAAATTTCACAAATAAAGCATTTTTTTCACTGCATTCTAGTTGTGGTTTGTCCAAACTCATCAA
TGTATCTTAACGCGTAAATTGTAAGCGTTAATATTTTGTTAAAATTCGCGTTAAATTTTTGTTAAATCAG
CTCATTTTTTAACCAATAGGCCGAAATCGGCAAAATCCCTTATAAATCAAAAGAATAGACCGAGATAGGG
T
[37 nt withheld, positions 422-458]
AAAGAACGTGGACTCCAACGTCAAAGG
[49 nt withheld, positions 486-534]
T
[91 nt withheld, positions 536-626]
G
[124 nt withheld, positions 628-751]
CAGGTGGCACTTTTCGGGGAAATGTGCGCGGAACCCCTATTTGTTTATTTTTCTAAATACATTCAAATAT
GTATCCGCTCATGAGACAATAACCCTGATAAATGCTTCAATAATATTGAAAAAGGAAGAGTCCTGAGGCG
GAAAGAACCAGCTGTGGAATGTGTGTCAGTTAGGGTGTGGAAAGTCCCCAGGCTCCCCAGCAGGCAGAAG
TATGCAAAGCATGCATCTCAATTAGTCAGCAACCAGGTGTGGAAAGTCCCCAGGCTCCCCAGCAGGCAGA
AGTATGCAAAGCATGCATCTCAATTAGTCAGCAACCATAGTCCCGCCCCTAACTCCGCCCATCCCGCCCC
TAACTCCGCCCAGTTCCGCCCATTCTCCGCCCCATGGCTGACTAATTTTTTTTATTTATGCAGAGGCCGA
GGCCGCCTCGGCCTCTGAGCTATTCCAGAAGTAGTGAGGAGGCTTTTTTGGAGGCCTAGGCTTTTGCAAA
GATCGATCAAGAGACAGGATGAGGATCGTTTCGCATGATTGAACAAGATGGATTGCACGCAGGTTCTCCG
GCCGCTTGGGTGGAGAGGCTATTCGGCTATGACTGGGCACAACAGACAATCGGCTGCTCTGATGCCGCCG
TGTTCCGGCTGTCAGCGCAGGGGCGCCCGGTTCTTTTTGTCAAGACCGACCTGTCCGGTGCCCTGAATGA
ACTGCAAGACGAGGCAGCGCGGCTATCGTGGCTGGCCACGACGGGCGTTCCTTGCGCAGCTGTGCTCGAC
GTTGTCACTGAAGCGGGAAGGGACTGGCTGCTATTGGGCGAAGTGCCGGGGCAGGATCTCCTGTCATCTC
ACCTTGCTCCTGCCGAGAAAGTATCCATCATGGCTGATGCAATGCGGCGGCTGCATACGCTTGATCCGGC
TACCTGCCCATTCGACCACCAAGCGAAACATCGCATCGAGCGAGCACGTACTCGGATGGAAGCCGGTCTT
GTCGATCAGGATGATCTGGACGAAGAGCATCAGGGGCTCGCGCCAGCCGAACTGTTCGCCAGGCTCAAGG
CGAGCATGCCCGACGGCGAGGATCTCGTCGTGACCCATGGCGATGCCTGCTTGCCGAATATCATGGTGGA
AAATGGCCGCTTTTCTGGATTCATCGACTGTGGCCGGCTGGGTGTGGCGGACCGCTATCAGGACATAGCG
TTGGCTACCCGTGATATTGCTGAAGAGCTTGGCGGCGAATGGGCTGACCGCTTCCTCGTGCTTTACGGTA
TCGCCGCTCCCGATTCGCAGCGCATCGCCTTCTATCGCCTTCTTGACGAGTTCTTCTGAGCGGGACTCTG
GGGTTCGAAATGACCGACCAAGCGACGCCCAACCTGCCATCACGAGATTTCGATTCCACCGCCGCCTTCT
ATGAAAGGTTGGGCTTCGGAATCGTTTTCCGGGACGCCGGCTGGATGATCCTCCAGCGCGGGGATCTCAT
GCTGGAGTTCTTCGCCCACCCTAGGGGGAGGCTAACTGAAACACGGAAGGAGACAATACCGGAAGGAACC
CGCGCTATGACGGCAATAAAAAGACAGAATAAAACGCACGGTGTTGGGTCGTTTGTTCATAAACGCGGGG
TTCGGTCCCAGGGCTGGCACTCTGTCGATACCCCACCGAGACCCCATTGGGGCCAATACGCCCGCGTTTC
TTCCTTTTCCCCACCCCACCCCCCAAGTTCGGGTGAAGGCCCAGGGCTCGCAGCCAACGTCGGGGCGGCA
GGCCCTGCCATAGCCTCAGGTTACTCATATATACTTTAGATTGATTTAAAACTTCATTTTTAATTTAAAA
GGATCTAGGTGAAGATCCTTTTTGATAATCTCATGACCAAAATCCCTTAACGTGAGTTTTCGTTCCACTG
AGCGTCAGACCCCGTAGAAAAGATCAAAGGATCTTCTTGAGATCCTTTTTTTCTGCGCGTAATCTGCTGC
TTGCAAACAAAAAAACCACCGCTACCAGCGGTGGTTTGTTTGCCGGATCAAGAGCTACCAACTCTTTTTC
CGAAGGTAACTGGCTTCAGCAGAGCGCAGATACCAAATACTGTCCTTCTAGTGTAGCCGTAGTTAGGCCA
CCACTTCAAGAACTCTGTAGCACCGCCTACATACCTCGCTCTGCTAATCCTGTTACCAGTGGCTGCTGCC
AGTGGCGATAAGTCGTGTCTTACCGGGTTGGACTCAAGACGATAGTTACCGGATAAGGCGCAGCGGTCGG
GCTGAACGGGGGGTTCGTGCACACAGCCCAGCTTGGAGCGAACGACCTACACCGAACTGAGATACCTACA
GCGTGAGCTATGAGAAAGCGCCACGCTTCCCGAAGGGAGAAAGGCGGACAGGTATCCGGTAAGCGGCAGG
GTCGGAACAGGAGAGCGCACGAGGGAGCTTCCAGGGGGAAACGCCTGGTATCTTTATAGTCCTGTCGGGT
TTCGCCACCTCTGACTTGAGCGTCGATTTTTGTGATGCTCGTCAGGGGGGCGGAGCCTATGGAAAAACGC
CAGCAACGCGGCCTTTTTACGGTTCCTGGCCTTTTGCTGGCCTTTTGCTCACATGTTCTTTCCTGCGTTA
TCCCCTGATTCTGTGGATAACCGTATTACCGCCATGCATTAGTTATTAATAGTAATCAATTACGGGGTCA
TTAGTTCATAGCCCATATATGGAGTTCCGCGTTACATAACTTACGGTAAATGGCCCGCCTGGCTGACCGC
CCAACGACCCCCGCCCATTGACGTCAATAATGACGTATGTTCCCATAGTAACGCCAATAGGGACTTTCCA
TTGACGTCAATGGGTGGAGTATTTACGGTAAACTGCCCACTTGGCAGTACATCAAGTGTATCATATGCCA
AGTACGCCCCCTATTGACGTCAATGACGGTAAATGGCCCGCCTGGCATTATGCCCAGTACATGACCTTAT
GGGACTTTCCTACTTGGCAGTACATCTACGTATTAGTCATCGCTATTACCATGGTGATGCGGTTTTGGCA
GTACATCAATGGGCGTGGATAGCGGTTTGACTCACGGGGATTTCCAAGTCTCCACCCCATTGACGTCAAT
GGGAGTTTGTTTTGGCACCAAAATCAACGGGACTTTCCAAAATGTCGTAACAACTCCGCCCCATTGACGC
AAATGGGCGGTAGGCGTGTACGGTGGGAGGTCTATATAAGCAGAGCTGGTTTAGTGAACCGTCAGATCCG
CTAGCGCCACATGTCCGGACCGCTGCACATTGGTTTGATTCCCACAGTTGGACCGTACCTGCTACCGCAT
ATTATCCCTATGCTGCACCAGACCTTTCCAAAGCTGGAAATGTATCTGCATGAAGCACAGACCCACCAGT
TACTGGCGCAACTGGACAGCGGCAAACTCGATTGCGTGATCCTCGCGCTGGTGAAAGAGAGCGAAGCATT
CATTGAAGTGCCGTTGTTTGATGAGCCAATGTTGCTGGCTATCTATGAAGATCACCCGTGGGCGAACCGC
GAATGCGTACCGATGGCCGATCTGGCAGGGGAAAAACTGCTGATGCTGGAAGATGGTCACTCTTTGCGCG
ATCAGGCAATGTCCGCCGGCTTCAACAGCGACAACGTCTATATCATGGCCGACAAGCAGAAGAACGGCAT
CAAGGCCAACTTCAAGATCCGCCACAACGTCGAGGACGGCAGCGTGCAGCTCGCCGACCACTACCAGCAG
AACACCCCCATCGGCGACGGCCCCGTGCTGCTGCCCGACAACCACTACCTGAGCTTCCAGTCCGTCCTGA
GCAAAGACCCCAACGAGAAGCGCGATCACATGGTCCTGCAGGAGTTCGTGACCGCCGCCGGGATCACTCT
CGGCATGGACGAGCTGTACAACGTGGATGGCGGTAGCGGTGGCACCGGCAGCAAGGGCGAGGAGCTGTTC
ACCGGGGTGGTGCCCATCCTGGTCGAGCTGGACGGCGACGTAAACGGCCACAAGTTCAGCGTGTCCGGCG
AGGGCGAGGGCGATGCCACCTACGGCAAGCTGACCCTGAAGCTGATCTGCACCACCGGCAAGCTGCCCGT
GCCCTGGCCCACCCTCGTGACCACCCTCGGCTACGGCCTGAAGTGCTTCGCCCGCTACCCCGACCACATG
AAGCAGCACGACTTCTTCAAGTCCGCCATGCCCGAAGGCTACGTCCAGGAGCGCACCATCTTCTTCAAGG
ACGACGGCAACTACAAGACCCGCGCCGAGGTGAAGTTCGAGGGCGACACCCTGGTGAACCGCATCGAGCT
GAAGGGCATCGGCTTCAAGGAGGACGGCAACATCCTGGGGCACAAGCTGGAGTACAACGGCACCGGTTTC
TGTTTTGAAGCCGGGGCGGATGAAGATACACACTTCCGCGCGACCAGCCTGGAAACTCTGCGCAACATGG
TGGCGGCAGGTAGCGGGATCACTTTACTGCCAGCGCTGGCTGTGCCGCCGGAGCGCAAACGCGATGGGGT
TGTTTATCTGCCGTGCATTAAGCCGGAACCACGCCGCACTATTGGCCTGGTTTATCGTCCTGGCTCACCG
CTGCGCAGCCGCTATGAGCAGCTGGCAGAGGCCATCCGCGCAAGAATGGATGGCCATTTCGATAAAGTTT
TAAAACAGGCGGTTTAA
Features (pLannotate 1.2.2; 14 found; start..end, strand, type, name):
      1..44      +  misc_feature   MCS (fragment): multiple cloning site
     61..145     +  CDS            large T antigen (fragment): large T antigen from SV40 (simian virus 40)
    168..289     +  polyA_signal   SV40 poly(A) signal: SV40 polyadenylation signal
    323..751     -  rep_origin     f1 ori (sequence partly withheld): f1 bacteriophage origin of replication; arrow indicates direction of (+) strand synthesis
    778..882     +  promoter       AmpR promoter: bla
    884..1241    +  promoter       SV40 promoter: SV40 enhancer and early promoter
   1276..2070    +  CDS            NeoR/KanR: aminoglycoside phosphotransferase from Tn5; aph(3')-II (or nptII); confers resistance to neomycin, kanamycin, and G418 (Geneticin®)
   2091..2243    +  CDS            ble (fragment): BLE_KLEPN - Experimental evidence at protein level: Swiss-Prot protein existence level 1. Binding protein with a strong affinity to the bleomycin family of antibiotics. Binds to CL990; an antimitotic-antibiotic compound. From Klebsiella pneumoniae.
   2302..2349    +  polyA_signal   HSV TK poly(A) signal: herpes simplex virus thymidine kinase polyadenylation signal (Cole and Stacy, 1985)
   2440..2456    -  polyA_signal   bGH poly(A) signal (fragment): bovine growth hormone polyadenylation signal
   2678..3266    +  rep_origin     ori: high-copy-number ColE1/pMB1/pBR322/pUC origin of replication
   3441..3744    +  enhancer       CMV enhancer: human cytomegalovirus immediate early enhancer
   3745..3948    +  promoter       CMV promoter: human cytomegalovirus (CMV) immediate early promoter
   3982..5388    +  CDS            HyPer-3: improved fluorescent indicator for intracellular H2O2 (Bilan et al., 2013)
