>Addgene plasmid #108118 | pC1-SypHer3s | addgene full sequence | sequence record 207649 | Addgene NGS Result
TAATGAGAATTCTGCAGTCGACGGTACCGCGGGCCCGGGATCCACCGGATCTAGATAACTGATCATAATC
AGCCATACCACATTTGTAGAGGTTTTACTTGCTTTAAAAAACCTCCCACACCTCCCCCTGAACCTGAAAC
ATAAAATGAATGCAATTGTTGTTGTTAACTTGTTTATTGCAGCTTATAATGGTTACAAATAAAGCAATAG
CATCACAAATTTCACAAATAAAGCATTTTTTTCACTGCATTCTAGTTGTGGTTTGTCCAAACTCATCAAT
GTATCTTAAGGCGTAAATTGTAAGCGTTAATATTTTGTTAAAATTCGCGTTAAATTTTTGTTAAATCAGC
TCATTTTTTAACCAATAGGCCGAAATCGGCAAAATCCCTTATAAATCAAAAGAATAGACCGAGATAGGGT
[37 nt withheld, positions 421-457]
AAAGAACGTGGACTCCAACGTCAAAGG
[49 nt withheld, positions 485-533]
T
[91 nt withheld, positions 535-625]
G
[124 nt withheld, positions 627-750]
CAGGTGGCACTTTTCGGGGAAATGTGCGCGGAACCCCTATTTGTTTATTTTTCTAAATACATTCAAATAT
GTATCCGCTCATGAGACAATAACCCTGATAAATGCTTCAATAATATTGAAAAAGGAAGAGTCCTGAGGCG
GAAAGAACCAGCTGTGGAATGTGTGTCAGTTAGGGTGTGGAAAGTCCCCAGGCTCCCCAGCAGGCAGAAG
TATGCAAAGCATGCATCTCAATTAGTCAGCAACCAGGTGTGGAAAGTCCCCAGGCTCCCCAGCAGGCAGA
AGTATGCAAAGCATGCATCTCAATTAGTCAGCAACCATAGTCCCGCCCCTAACTCCGCCCATCCCGCCCC
TAACTCCGCCCAGTTCCGCCCATTCTCCGCCCCATGGCTGACTAATTTTTTTTATTTATGCAGAGGCCGA
GGCCGCCTCGGCCTCTGAGCTATTCCAGAAGTAGTGAGGAGGCTTTTTTGGAGGCCTAGGCTTTTGCAAA
GATCGATCAAGAGACAGGATGAGGATCGTTTCGCATGATTGAACAAGATGGATTGCACGCAGGTTCTCCG
GCCGCTTGGGTGGAGAGGCTATTCGGCTATGACTGGGCACAACAGACAATCGGCTGCTCTGATGCCGCCG
TGTTCCGGCTGTCAGCGCAGGGGCGCCCGGTTCTTTTTGTCAAGACCGACCTGTCCGGTGCCCTGAATGA
ACTGCAAGACGAGGCAGCGCGGCTATCGTGGCTGGCCACGACGGGCGTTCCTTGCGCAGCTGTGCTCGAC
GTTGTCACTGAAGCGGGAAGGGACTGGCTGCTATTGGGCGAAGTGCCGGGGCAGGATCTCCTGTCATCTC
ACCTTGCTCCTGCCGAGAAAGTATCCATCATGGCTGATGCAATGCGGCGGCTGCATACGCTTGATCCGGC
TACCTGCCCATTCGACCACCAAGCGAAACATCGCATCGAGCGAGCACGTACTCGGATGGAAGCCGGTCTT
GTCGATCAGGATGATCTGGACGAAGAGCATCAGGGGCTCGCGCCAGCCGAACTGTTCGCCAGGCTCAAGG
CGAGCATGCCCGACGGCGAGGATCTCGTCGTGACCCATGGCGATGCCTGCTTGCCGAATATCATGGTGGA
AAATGGCCGCTTTTCTGGATTCATCGACTGTGGCCGGCTGGGTGTGGCGGACCGCTATCAGGACATAGCG
TTGGCTACCCGTGATATTGCTGAAGAGCTTGGCGGCGAATGGGCTGACCGCTTCCTCGTGCTTTACGGTA
TCGCCGCTCCCGATTCGCAGCGCATCGCCTTCTATCGCCTTCTTGACGAGTTCTTCTGAGCGGGACTCTG
GGGTTCGAAATGACCGACCAAGCGACGCCCAACCTGCCATCACGAGATTTCGATTCCACCGCCGCCTTCT
ATGAAAGGTTGGGCTTCGGAATCGTTTTCCGGGACGCCGGCTGGATGATCCTCCAGCGCGGGGATCTCAT
GCTGGAGTTCTTCGCCCACCCTAGGGGGAGGCTAACTGAAACACGGAAGGAGACAATACCGGAAGGAACC
CGCGCTATGACGGCAATAAAAAGACAGAATAAAACGCACGGTGTTGGGTCGTTTGTTCATAAACGCGGGG
TTCGGTCCCAGGGCTGGCACTCTGTCGATACCCCACCGAGACCCCATTGGGGCCAATACGCCCGCGTTTC
TTCCTTTTCCCCACCCCACCCCCCAAGTTCGGGTGAAGGCCCAGGGCTCGCAGCCAACGTCGGGGCGGCA
GGCCCTGCCATAGCCTCAGGTTACTCATATATACTTTAGATTGATTTAAAACTTCATTTTTAATTTAAAA
GGATCTAGGTGAAGATCCTTTTTGATAATCTCATGACCAAAATCCCTTAACGTGAGTTTTCGTTCCACTG
AGCGTCAGACCCCGTAGAAAAGATCAAAGGATCTTCTTGAGATCCTTTTTTTCTGCGCGTAATCTGCTGC
TTGCAAACAAAAAAACCACCGCTACCAGCGGTGGTTTGTTTGCCGGATCAAGAGCTACCAACTCTTTTTC
CGAAGGTAACTGGCTTCAGCAGAGCGCAGATACCAAATACTGTTCTTCTAGTGTAGCCGTAGTTAGGCCA
CCACTTCAAGAACTCTGTAGCACCGCCTACATACCTCGCTCTGCTAATCCTGTTACCAGTGGCTGCTGCC
AGTGGCGATAAGTCGTGTCTTACCGGGTTGGACTCAAGACGATAGTTACCGGATAAGGCGCAGCGGTCGG
GCTGAACGGGGGGTTCGTGCACACAGCCCAGCTTGGAGCGAACGACCTACACCGAACTGAGATACCTACA
GCGTGAGCTATGAGAAAGCGCCACGCTTCCCGAAGGGAGAAAGGCGGACAGGTATCCGGTAAGCGGCAGG
GTCGGAACAGGAGAGCGCACGAGGGAGCTTCCAGGGGGAAACGCCTGGTATCTTTATAGTCCTGTCGGGT
TTCGCCACCTCTGACTTGAGCGTCGATTTTTGTGATGCTCGTCAGGGGGGCGGAGCCTATGGAAAAACGC
CAGCAACGCGGCCTTTTTACGGTTCCTGGCCTTTTGCTGGCCTTTTGCTCACATGTTCTTTCCTGCGTTA
TCCCCTGATTCTGTGGATAACCGTATTACCGCCATGCATTAGTTATTAATAGTAATCAATTACGGGGTCA
TTAGTTCATAGCCCATATATGGAGTTCCGCGTTACATAACTTACGGTAAATGGCCCGCCTGGCTGACCGC
CCAACGACCCCCGCCCATTGACGTCAATAATGACGTATGTTCCCATAGTAACGCCAATAGGGACTTTCCA
TTGACGTCAATGGGTGGAGTATTTACGGTAAACTGCCCACTTGGCAGTACATCAAGTGTATCATATGCCA
AGTACGCCCCCTATTGACGTCAATGACGGTAAATGGCCCGCCTGGCATTATGCCCAGTACATGACCTTAT
GGGACTTTCCTACTTGGCAGTACATCTACGTATTAGTCATCGCTATTACCATGGTGATGCGGTTTTGGCA
GTACATCAATGGGCGTGGATAGCGGTTTGACTCACGGGGATTTCCAAGTCTCCACCCCATTGACGTCAAT
GGGAGTTTGTTTTGGCACCAAAATCAACGGGACTTTCCAAAATGTCGTAACAACTCCGCCCCATTGACGC
AAATGGGCGGTAGGCGTGTACGGTGGGAGGTCTATATAAGCAGAGCTGGTTTAGTGAACCGTCAGATCCG
CTAGCCGCCACCATGTCCGGACCGCTGCACATTGGTTTGATTCCCACAGTTGGACCGTACCTGCTACCGC
ATATTATCCCTATGCTGCACCAGACCTTTCCAAAGCTGGAAATGTATCTGCATGAAGCACAGACCCACCA
GTTACTGGCGCAACTGGACAGCGGCAAACTCGATTGCGTGATCCTCGCGCTGGTGAAAGAGAGCGAAGCA
TTCATTGAAGTGCCGTTGTTTGATGAGCCAATGTTGCTGGCTATCTATGAAGATCACCCGTGGGCGAACC
GCGAATGCGTACCGATGGCCGATCTGGCAGGGGAAAAACTGCTGATGCTGGAAGATGGTCACTCTTTGCG
CGATCAGGCAATGTCCGCCGGCTTCAACAGCGACAACGTCTATATCATGGCCGACAAGCAGAAGAACGGC
ATCAAGGCCAACTTCAAGATCCGCCACAACGTCGAGGACGGCAGCGTGCAGCTCGCCGACCACTACCAGC
AGAACACCCCCATCGGCGACGGCCCCGTGCTGCTGCCCGACAACCACTACCTGAGCTTCCAGTCCGTCCT
GAGCAAAGACCCCAACGAGAAGCGCGATCACATGGTCCTGCAGGAGTTCGTGACCGCCGCCGGGATCACT
CTCGGCATGGACGAGCTGTACAACGTGGATGGCGGTAGCGGTGGCACCGGCAGCAAGGGCGAGGAGCTGT
TCACCGGGGTGGTGCCCATCCTGGTCGAGCTGGACGGCGACGTAAACGGCCACAAGTTCAGCGTGTCCGG
CGAGGGCGAGGGCGATGCCACCTACGGCAAGCTGACCCTGAAGCTGATCTGCACCACCGGCAAGCTGCCC
GTGCCCTGGCCCACCCTCGTGACCACCCTCGGCTACGGCCTGAAGTGCTTCGCCCGCTACCCCGACCACA
TGAAGCAGCACGACTTCTTCAAGTCCGCCATGCCCGAAGGCTACGTCCAGGAGCGCACCATCTTCTTCAA
GGACGACGGCAACTACAAGACCCGCGCCGAGGTGAAGTTCGAGGGCGACACCCTGGTGAACCGCATCGAG
CTGAAGGGCATCGGCTTCAAGGAGGACGGCAACATCCTGGGGCACAAGCTGGAGTACAACGGCACCGGTT
TCTGTTTTGAAGCCGGGGCGGATGAAGATACACACTTCCGCGCGACCAGCCTGGAAACTCTGCGCAACAT
GGTGGCGGCAGGTAGCGGGATCACTTTACTGCCAGCGCTGGCTGTGCCGCCGGAGCGCAAACGCGATGGG
GTTGTTTATCTGCCGTGCATTAAGCCGGAACCACGCCGCACTATTGGCCTGGTTTATCGTCCTGGCTCAC
CGCTGCGCAGCCGCTATGAGCAGCTGGCAGAGGCCATCCGCGCAAGAATGGATGGCCATTTCGATAAAGT
TTTAAAACAGGCGGTT
Features (pLannotate 1.2.2; 14 found; start..end, strand, type, name):
      7..43      +  misc_feature   MCS (fragment): multiple cloning site
     60..144     +  CDS            large T antigen (fragment): large T antigen from SV40 (simian virus 40)
    167..288     +  polyA_signal   SV40 poly(A) signal: SV40 polyadenylation signal
    322..750     -  rep_origin     f1 ori (sequence partly withheld): f1 bacteriophage origin of replication; arrow indicates direction of (+) strand synthesis
    777..881     +  promoter       AmpR promoter: bla
    883..1240    +  promoter       SV40 promoter: SV40 enhancer and early promoter
   1275..2069    +  CDS            NeoR/KanR: aminoglycoside phosphotransferase from Tn5; aph(3')-II (or nptII); confers resistance to neomycin, kanamycin, and G418 (Geneticin®)
   2090..2242    +  CDS            ble (fragment): BLE_KLEPN - Experimental evidence at protein level: Swiss-Prot protein existence level 1. Binding protein with a strong affinity to the bleomycin family of antibiotics. Binds to CL990; an antimitotic-antibiotic compound. From Klebsiella pneumoniae.
   2301..2348    +  polyA_signal   HSV TK poly(A) signal: herpes simplex virus thymidine kinase polyadenylation signal (Cole and Stacy, 1985)
   2439..2455    -  polyA_signal   bGH poly(A) signal (fragment): bovine growth hormone polyadenylation signal
   2677..3265    +  rep_origin     ori: high-copy-number ColE1/pMB1/pBR322/pUC origin of replication
   3440..3743    +  enhancer       CMV enhancer: human cytomegalovirus immediate early enhancer
   3744..3947    +  promoter       CMV promoter: human cytomegalovirus (CMV) immediate early promoter
   3983..3       +  CDS            HyPer-3 (across the origin): improved fluorescent indicator for intracellular H2O2 (Bilan et al., 2013)
