[The description below was written by a language model from this plasmid's Addgene catalogue record and pLannotate feature annotations shown in this document.]
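Description:
pC1-SypHer3s is a mammalian expression plasmid of about 5.4 kb, built on the Evrogen pC1 backbone, that encodes SypHer3s, a synthetic chimeric, genetically encoded fluorescent pH indicator. It replicates in E. coli from a high-copy ColE1/pUC-type origin and is selected with kanamycin. The resistance cassette is the dual-purpose Tn5 NeoR/KanR gene. A bacterial bla-type promoter placed next to an SV40 enhancer/early promoter lets the same coding sequence confer kanamycin resistance in bacteria and G418 resistance in transfected mammalian cells, with an HSV TK polyadenylation signal terminating the transcript. An f1 origin is also present. Short hits to ble, bGH poly(A) and SV40 large T antigen are annotated only as fragments and are probably backbone remnants rather than functional elements.

The roughly 1.4 kb SypHer3s insert was cloned between NheI and HindIII sites, both retained. It lies downstream of the human CMV immediate-early enhancer and promoter and is followed by remaining multiple cloning site sequence and the SV40 poly(A) signal, giving strong constitutive expression after transfection. The automated annotation labels the open reading frame as HyPer-3, a hydrogen peroxide indicator. This most likely reflects close sequence similarity between the two probes, as the catalogue entry identifies the insert as SypHer3s and describes a ratiometric YFP component. The depositor and sequencing-derived records show the same feature layout and differ by only two nucleotides in length. The plasmid is intended for ratiometric pH measurement in mammalian cells, and the record describes the probe as having enhanced brightness and an improved dynamic range. No subcellular targeting signal is recorded.
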