Addgene plasmid #108118: pC1-SypHer3s
Purpose: Ratiometric pH probe with enhanced brightness for mammalian cells expression.
Depositing lab: Vsevolod Belousov. Depositing organization: Shemyakin-Ovchinnikov Institute of Bioorganic Chemistry (INACTIVE). Publication: SypHer3s: a genetically encoded fluorescent ratiometric probe with enhanced brightness and an improved dynamic range. Ermakova YG, Pak VV, Bogdanova YA, Kotlobay AA, Yampolsky IV, Shokhina AG, Panova AS, Marygin RA, Staroverov DB, Bilan DS, Sies H, Belousov VV. Chem Commun (Camb). 2018 Mar 2. doi: 10.1039/c7cc08740c. PubMed 29497715.
Backbone
  Vector backbone: pC1
  Backbone manufacturer: Evrogen
  Backbone size w/o insert (bp): 3981
  Total vector size (bp): 5388
  Vector type: Mammalian Expression
Growth in bacteria
  Bacterial resistance: Kanamycin, 50 μg/mL
  Growth temperature: 37°C
  Growth strain: DH5alpha
  Copy number: High Copy
Gene/Insert
  Gene/Insert name: SypHer3s
  Species: Synthetic; chimeric protein
  Insert size (bp): 1407
  Promoter: CMV
  Tag / fusion protein: ratiometric YFP (C terminal on insert)
  Cloning method: Restriction Enzyme; 5′ cloning site NheI (not destroyed); 3′ cloning site HindIII (not destroyed)
  Sequencing primers: 5′ CMV
Resource information
  A portion of this plasmid was derived from a plasmid made by: the gene was originally cloned.
Terms and licenses: Academic/Nonprofit Terms; Industry Terms: Not Available to Industry
Depositor comments: Upcoming article: . Ermakova Y. G., Pak V. V., Bogdanova Y. A., Kotlobay A. A., Yampolsky I.М., Shokhina A. G., A. S. Panova, R. Marygin, D. B. Staroverov, D. S. Bilan, H. Sies and V. V. Belousov “SypHer3s: genetically encoded fluorescent ratiometric probe with enhanced brightness and improved dynamic range”, Chemical Communications, 2017, XX
How to cite: pC1-SypHer3s was a gift from Vsevolod Belousov (Addgene plasmid # 108118 ; http://n2t.net/addgene:108118 ; RRID:Addgene_108118)
